Addgene plasmid #181899: pGFP-PGL-1-mHP1alpha
Purpose: Fluorescently tagged HP1alpha fused to PGL-1
Depositing lab: Karsten Rippe. Depositing organization: Deutsches Krebsforschungszentrum (DKFZ). Publication: Mouse Heterochromatin Adopts Digital Compaction States without Showing Hallmarks of HP1-Driven Liquid-Liquid Phase Separation. Erdel F, Rademacher A, Vlijm R, Tunnermann J, Frank L, Weinmann R, Schweigert E, Yserentant K, Hummert J, Bauer C, Schumacher S, Al Alwash A, Normand C, Herten DP, Engelhardt J, Rippe K. Mol Cell. 2020 Apr 16;78(2):236-249.e7. doi: 10.1016/j.molcel.2020.02.005. Epub 2020 Feb 25. PubMed 32101700.
Backbone
  Vector backbone: pEGFP-C
  Backbone manufacturer: Clontech
  Backbone size w/o insert (bp): 4731
  Vector type: Mammalian Expression
  Selectable markers: Neomycin (select with G418)
Growth in bacteria
  Bacterial resistance: Kanamycin, 50 μg/mL
  Growth temperature: 37°C
  Growth strain: DH5alpha
  Copy number: High Copy
Gene/Insert
  Gene/Insert name: PGL-1-mHP1alpha (alt name: CBX 5)
  Species: M. musculus (mouse), C. elegans (nematode)
  Entrez Gene: Cbx5 (a.k.a. 2610029O15Rik, HP1, Hp1a, Hp1alpha)
  Promoter: CMV
  Tag / fusion protein: GFP (N terminal on insert)
  Cloning method: Restriction Enzyme; 5′ cloning site BsrGI (not destroyed); 3′ cloning site BspEI (not destroyed)
Terms and licenses: Academic/Nonprofit Terms; Industry Terms: Not Available to Industry
How to cite: pGFP-PGL-1-mHP1alpha was a gift from Karsten Rippe (Addgene plasmid # 181899 ; http://n2t.net/addgene:181899 ; RRID:Addgene_181899)
