[The description below was written by a language model from this plasmid's Addgene catalogue record and pLannotate feature annotations shown in this document.]
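Description:
pGFP-PGL-1-mHP1alpha is a mammalian expression plasmid built on the Clontech pEGFP-C backbone; the sequenced record is about 7.4 kb. It is maintained in E. coli at high copy through a ColE1/pUC-type origin and also carries an f1 phage origin. A single Tn5 aminoglycoside phosphotransferase gene (NeoR/KanR) serves both hosts. A bacterial bla-type promoter drives it for kanamycin selection in bacteria, and the adjacent SV40 enhancer/early promoter drives it for G418 selection in mammalian cells, with an HSV TK polyadenylation signal downstream. Short annotated fragments of SV40 large T antigen, ble and bGH poly(A) appear to be backbone remnants rather than functional parts.

The payload is one CMV enhancer/promoter-driven open reading frame terminated by the SV40 poly(A) signal. It begins with EGFP, continues directly into the C. elegans pgl-1 coding sequence, and after a spacer of roughly a hundred bases ends with mouse Cbx5, which encodes HP1alpha. The record lists BsrGI and BspEI as the cloning sites, both retained. PGL-1 is a P-granule component involved in assembling those germline granules, while HP1alpha is a heterochromatin protein that binds histone H3 methylated at lysine 9. The fusion therefore couples a granule-forming module to a heterochromatin reader, and the N-terminal GFP allows its localisation to be followed by fluorescence microscopy. The stated purpose is simply a fluorescently tagged HP1alpha fused to PGL-1. The associated study examined whether mouse heterochromatin shows hallmarks of HP1-driven liquid-liquid phase separation, which suggests the construct served as a comparison or control in that work, although the record does not spell out its exact experimental role.
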