Features (pLannotate 1.2.2; 15 found; start..end, strand, type, name):
     61..364     +  enhancer       CMV enhancer: human cytomegalovirus immediate early enhancer
    365..568     +  promoter       CMV promoter: human cytomegalovirus (CMV) immediate early promoter
    613..1329    +  CDS            EGFP: EGFP is a basic (constitutively fluorescent) green fluorescent protein published in 1996, derived from Aequorea victoria. It is reported to be a rapidly-maturing weak dimer with moderate acid sensitivity.
   1330..3417    +  CDS            pgl-1: PGL1_CAEEL - Experimental evidence at protein level: Swiss-Prot protein existence level 1. Guanyl-specific endoribonuclease which cleaves the phosphodiester bond in single-stranded RNA between the 3'-guanylic residue and the 5'-OH residue of adjacent nucleotide, resulting in the formation of a corresponding 2',3'-cyclic phosphate intermediate (PubMed:26787882). Together with the P-granule component pgl-3, is involved in the formation of P-granules (PubMed:21402787, PubMed:24746798). Together with pgl-3, probably recruits other granule components such as pos-1, mex-3 and glh-1 to P-granules (Pu
   3526..4098    +  CDS            Cbx5: CBX5_MOUSE - Also known as Hp1a. Experimental evidence at protein level: Swiss-Prot protein existence level 1. Component of heterochromatin that recognizes and binds histone H3 tails methylated at 'Lys-9' (H3K9me), leading to epigenetic repression. In contrast, it is excluded from chromatin when 'Tyr-41' of histone H3 is phosphorylated (H3Y41ph). Can interact with lamin-B receptor (LBR). This interaction can contribute to the association of the heterochromatin with the inner nuclear membrane. Involved in the formation of functional kinetochore through interaction with MIS12 complex proteins (B
   4124..4208    +  CDS            large T antigen (fragment): large T antigen from SV40 (simian virus 40)
   4231..4352    +  polyA_signal   SV40 poly(A) signal: SV40 polyadenylation signal
   4386..4814    -  rep_origin     f1 ori (sequence partly withheld): f1 bacteriophage origin of replication; arrow indicates direction of (+) strand synthesis
   4841..4945    +  promoter       AmpR promoter: bla
   4947..5304    +  promoter       SV40 promoter: SV40 enhancer and early promoter
   5339..6133    +  CDS            NeoR/KanR: aminoglycoside phosphotransferase from Tn5; aph(3')-II (or nptII); confers resistance to neomycin, kanamycin, and G418 (Geneticin®)
   6154..6306    +  CDS            ble (fragment): BLE_KLEPN - Experimental evidence at protein level: Swiss-Prot protein existence level 1. Binding protein with a strong affinity to the bleomycin family of antibiotics. Binds to CL990; an antimitotic-antibiotic compound. From Klebsiella pneumoniae.
   6365..6412    +  polyA_signal   HSV TK poly(A) signal: herpes simplex virus thymidine kinase polyadenylation signal (Cole and Stacy, 1985)
   6503..6519    -  polyA_signal   bGH poly(A) signal (fragment): bovine growth hormone polyadenylation signal
   6741..7329    +  rep_origin     ori: high-copy-number ColE1/pMB1/pBR322/pUC origin of replication
>Addgene plasmid #181899 | pGFP-PGL-1-mHP1alpha | addgene full sequence | sequence record 359692 | Addgene NGS Result
TAGTTATTAATAGTAATCAATTACGGGGTCATTAGTTCATAGCCCATATATGGAGTTCCGCGTTACATAA
CTTACGGTAAATGGCCCGCCTGGCTGACCGCCCAACGACCCCCGCCCATTGACGTCAATAATGACGTATG
TTCCCATAGTAACGCCAATAGGGACTTTCCATTGACGTCAATGGGTGGAGTATTTACGGTAAACTGCCCA
CTTGGCAGTACATCAAGTGTATCATATGCCAAGTACGCCCCCTATTGACGTCAATGACGGTAAATGGCCC
GCCTGGCATTATGCCCAGTACATGACCTTATGGGACTTTCCTACTTGGCAGTACATCTACGTATTAGTCA
TCGCTATTACCATGGTGATGCGGTTTTGGCAGTACATCAATGGGCGTGGATAGCGGTTTGACTCACGGGG
ATTTCCAAGTCTCCACCCCATTGACGTCAATGGGAGTTTGTTTTGGCACCAAAATCAACGGGACTTTCCA
AAATGTCGTAACAACTCCGCCCCATTGACGCAAATGGGCGGTAGGCGTGTACGGTGGGAGGTCTATATAA
GCAGAGCTGGTTTAGTGAACCGTCAGATCCGCTAGCGCTACCGGTCGCCACCATGGTGAGCAAGGGCGAG
GAGCTGTTCACCGGGGTGGTGCCCATCCTGGTCGAGCTGGACGGCGACGTAAACGGCCACAAGTTCAGCG
TGTCCGGCGAGGGCGAGGGCGATGCCACCTACGGCAAGCTGACCCTGAAGTTCATCTGCACCACCGGCAA
GCTGCCCGTGCCCTGGCCCACCCTCGTGACCACCCTGACCTACGGCGTGCAGTGCTTCAGCCGCTACCCC
GACCACATGAAGCAGCACGACTTCTTCAAGTCCGCCATGCCCGAAGGCTACGTCCAGGAGCGCACCATCT
TCTTCAAGGACGACGGCAACTACAAGACCCGCGCCGAGGTGAAGTTCGAGGGCGACACCCTGGTGAACCG
CATCGAGCTGAAGGGCATCGACTTCAAGGAGGACGGCAACATCCTGGGGCACAAGCTGGAGTACAACTAC
AACAGCCACAACGTCTATATCATGGCCGACAAGCAGAAGAACGGCATCAAGGTGAACTTCAAGATCCGCC
ACAACATCGAGGACGGCAGCGTGCAGCTCGCCGACCACTACCAGCAGAACACCCCCATCGGCGACGGCCC
CGTGCTGCTGCCCGACAACCACTACCTGAGCACCCAGTCCGCCCTGAGCAAAGACCCCAACGAGAAGCGC
GATCACATGGTCCTGCTGGAGTTCGTGACCGCCGCCGGGATCACTCTCGGCATGGACGAGCTGTACAAGA
TGGAGGCTAACAAGCGAGAAATTGTGGATTTCGGTGGGCTGAGATCCTACTTTTTCCCAAATTTGGCCCA
CTACATCACGAAGAATGACGAAGAACTGTTCAACAATACATCTCAGGCCAATAAGTTGGCTGCTTTCGTG
TTGGGAGCTTCCAAAGACGCTCCTGGAGACGAAGACATTTTGGAGATGATCTTGCCGAACGACGCTAACG
CTGCCGTTATTGCTGCTGGCATGGACGTTTGTCTTCTTCTCGGAGATAAATTTCGTCCGAAATTTGATGC
TGCTGCTGAGAAATTGTCAGGATTGGGACATGCTCATGATCTGGTTTCTGTCATCGATGACGACAAGAAG
CTCGGAATGCTCGCCCGTAAGGCCAAGCTGAAGAAGACTGAAGACGCTAAGATTCTTCAAGCTCTTCTCA
AAGTAATCGCAATCGATGATGCCGCCGAAAAGTTTGTTGAGCTCACGGAACTTGTCAGCCAACTGGATCT
GGACTTTGATGTTTATGTCCTAACTAAAATCCTCGGACTTATCTCTGAGGAGACTAGCGACGAGGTCGAC
ATTATCCGTGATAACGTCGTCAACGCATTTGATAGCTGCAAGCCGTTGTTGAAACAGTTGATGTTGGATG
GTCCGAAATCTGAACCTGCCGATCCATTCATTAGTCTCCTCATGGATCCACTCGAAGAGTCTGTTGGGAA
AGTTGTGAACCATATCGCTCAACTTTTCGAGGAAGCGAGTAAAAATGAAGGAGACGAGTCACTTGTCTTG
AGATCTCAACTCGGATATCAGCTCTTTTTCCTTATCGTTCGTTCACTTGCAGATGGAAAGCGCGAGGTTT
CCAAGAAAATCCTCTCTGGGATTCCTACGAGTGTCAGAGCGGAAGTCTTTCCAGGATTGCAAAGAAGTGT
CTACAAGAGTGCGGTGTTCCTCGGCAATCACATCATCCAAGTTCTTTTAGGATCTAAGAAGTCTTTTGAG
GATTGGGATGTTGTTGGAGTCGCGAAAGACTTGGAGAGCGCCTGGAAAAGACGAGCCATTGCGGAACTTA
TCAAGAAGTTCCAAGTCTCAATTCTAGAGCAATGCTTCGATAAGCCCGTTCCACTGATTCCTCAGAGTCC
ACTAAACAATGATGCGGTGATCGATAATGTGAATAAAGCTCTACAGTTTGCACTGTGGCTTACAGAGTTT
TACGGATCCGAGAATGAGACTGAAGCGCTGGGCGAGCTTCGTTTCTTGGATTCCACTTCAAAAAATCTTC
TCGTCGATAGCTTCAAGAAATTTGTTCAAGGAATCAACTCGAAGACTCATGTCACTCGAATTGTTGAATC
ACTGGAGAAGTGTTGTTTGTCCGATACACCAAGTGGCAGAAAGAGCAATGTGCAACCATCCACTTCCCAA
CAGCAGGATTCCGCCTACACGAAAGAGGAAATGACGACGGTTCACAACACATACAGCGTAAATACTAAAG
CTCAAGTTCTCAACGGTCTCAGTGATACCAATTCTTCCGGGTTACTTGTCGATTCAAAGGATTCACTCAG
TCTTCAGGAGATTTCTTGTGACGAAGTGGATTCTTCGACTTTGCTAAGCTCATCAAGAAACATTGGAGAA
GGTGTTACTGTAAAAGCGGTCGATCCTGTCCCAGAAAAGGTTAACGATGCACAACAACAGCAAACAGTTA
ACGAGATCGAGATGGCTTCGGATGCCAATCAAGATACTTCTTCAAGTGCTTCGCCAGAAGTAGCGCCAAG
TTTTTCCACCGATGGCTGGGATTCTCCAACGAAATCAGTAGCTCTGCCACCGGGCATGCAGCAGATAGAT
GAAGAGGAAACCACAGTTGCTGACAAAGATTCTACACCACAACCACAAGCTCGTGCTGAAACTGCATGGG
GGTCAGGCGACGCTACTCCAATGCCTCTTCCTGCCCCGACTAATCAATACAAAGTCAGTGGATTTGGGGA
AGCCAAAGTTGCAAAAGGATTCGGTCAATTTGCTCCCACCAGTTCAGCTTATGGAGGAGGAGGTGGTCGC
GGAGGATATGGCGGTGGAGACCGTGGAGGCAGAGGTGGATACGGCGGAGATCGTGGAGGTAGAGGTGGAT
ACGGCGGGGGAGACCGCGGAGGACGAGGTGGATACGGCGGAGATCGTGGACGTGGTGGTTACGGGGGTCG
TGGTGGACGCGGAGGTTTCTCCGGAATGGGAAAGAAGACCAAGAGGACAGCCGACAGCTCTTCTTCAGAG
GATGAGGAGGAATATGTGGTGGAAAAGGTGTTGGACAGGCGCATGGTTAAGGGGCAAGTGGAATATCTGT
TGAAGTGGAAAGGCTTTTCTGAGGAGCACAATACTTGGGAACCTGAGAAGAACTTGGATTGTCCTGAACT
AATTTCTGAGTTTATGAAAAAGTATAAGAAGATGAAGGAGGGTGAAAACAATAAGCCCAGGGAGAAATCA
GAAGGAAACAAGAGGAAATCCAGTTTCTCCAACAGCGCTGATGATATTAAATCTAAAAAAAAGAGAGAGC
AAAGCAATGATATCGCTCGGGGCTTTGAGAGAGGACTGGAACCAGAAAAGATCATCGGAGCAACAGATTC
CTGCGGTGACTTAATGTTCTTAATGAAATGGAAAGACACAGATGAAGCTGACCTGGTTCTTGCAAAAGAA
GCTAACGTGAAGTGTCCACAGATTGTGATAGCATTTTATGAAGAGAGACTGACGTGGCACGCATATCCAG
AGGATGCGGAAAACAAAGAAAAAGAAAGCGCGAAGAGCTAAGGATCCACCGGATCTAGATAACTGATCAT
AATCAGCCATACCACATTTGTAGAGGTTTTACTTGCTTTAAAAAACCTCCCACACCTCCCCCTGAACCTG
AAACATAAAATGAATGCAATTGTTGTTGTTAACTTGTTTATTGCAGCTTATAATGGTTACAAATAAAGCA
ATAGCATCACAAATTTCACAAATAAAGCATTTTTTTCACTGCATTCTAGTTGTGGTTTGTCCAAACTCAT
CAATGTATCTTAAGGCGTAAATTGTAAGCGTTAATATTTTGTTAAAATTCGCGTTAAATTTTTGTTAAAT
CAGCTCATTTTTTAACCAATAGGCCGAAATCGGCAAAATCCCTTATAAATCAAAAGAATAGACCGAGATA
GGGT
[37 nt withheld, positions 4485-4521]
AAAGAACGTGGACTCCAACGTCAAAGG
[49 nt withheld, positions 4549-4597]
T
[91 nt withheld, positions 4599-4689]
G
[124 nt withheld, positions 4691-4814]
CAGGTGGCACTTTTCGGGGAAATGTGCGCGGAACCCCTATTTGTTTATTTTTCTAAATACATTCAAATAT
GTATCCGCTCATGAGACAATAACCCTGATAAATGCTTCAATAATATTGAAAAAGGAAGAGTCCTGAGGCG
GAAAGAACCAGCTGTGGAATGTGTGTCAGTTAGGGTGTGGAAAGTCCCCAGGCTCCCCAGCAGGCAGAAG
TATGCAAAGCATGCATCTCAATTAGTCAGCAACCAGGTGTGGAAAGTCCCCAGGCTCCCCAGCAGGCAGA
AGTATGCAAAGCATGCATCTCAATTAGTCAGCAACCATAGTCCCGCCCCTAACTCCGCCCATCCCGCCCC
TAACTCCGCCCAGTTCCGCCCATTCTCCGCCCCATGGCTGACTAATTTTTTTTATTTATGCAGAGGCCGA
GGCCGCCTCGGCCTCTGAGCTATTCCAGAAGTAGTGAGGAGGCTTTTTTGGAGGCCTAGGCTTTTGCAAA
GATCGATCAAGAGACAGGATGAGGATCGTTTCGCATGATTGAACAAGATGGATTGCACGCAGGTTCTCCG
GCCGCTTGGGTGGAGAGGCTATTCGGCTATGACTGGGCACAACAGACAATCGGCTGCTCTGATGCCGCCG
TGTTCCGGCTGTCAGCGCAGGGGCGCCCGGTTCTTTTTGTCAAGACCGACCTGTCCGGTGCCCTGAATGA
ACTGCAAGACGAGGCAGCGCGGCTATCGTGGCTGGCCACGACGGGCGTTCCTTGCGCAGCTGTGCTCGAC
GTTGTCACTGAAGCGGGAAGGGACTGGCTGCTATTGGGCGAAGTGCCGGGGCAGGATCTCCTGTCATCTC
ACCTTGCTCCTGCCGAGAAAGTATCCATCATGGCTGATGCAATGCGGCGGCTGCATACGCTTGATCCGGC
TACCTGCCCATTCGACCACCAAGCGAAACATCGCATCGAGCGAGCACGTACTCGGATGGAAGCCGGTCTT
GTCGATCAGGATGATCTGGACGAAGAGCATCAGGGGCTCGCGCCAGCCGAACTGTTCGCCAGGCTCAAGG
CGAGCATGCCCGACGGCGAGGATCTCGTCGTGACCCATGGCGATGCCTGCTTGCCGAATATCATGGTGGA
AAATGGCCGCTTTTCTGGATTCATCGACTGTGGCCGGCTGGGTGTGGCGGACCGCTATCAGGACATAGCG
TTGGCTACCCGTGATATTGCTGAAGAGCTTGGCGGCGAATGGGCTGACCGCTTCCTCGTGCTTTACGGTA
TCGCCGCTCCCGATTCGCAGCGCATCGCCTTCTATCGCCTTCTTGACGAGTTCTTCTGAGCGGGACTCTG
GGGTTCGAAATGACCGACCAAGCGACGCCCAACCTGCCATCACGAGATTTCGATTCCACCGCCGCCTTCT
ATGAAAGGTTGGGCTTCGGAATCGTTTTCCGGGACGCCGGCTGGATGATCCTCCAGCGCGGGGATCTCAT
GCTGGAGTTCTTCGCCCACCCTAGGGGGAGGCTAACTGAAACACGGAAGGAGACAATACCGGAAGGAACC
CGCGCTATGACGGCAATAAAAAGACAGAATAAAACGCACGGTGTTGGGTCGTTTGTTCATAAACGCGGGG
TTCGGTCCCAGGGCTGGCACTCTGTCGATACCCCACCGAGACCCCATTGGGGCCAATACGCCCGCGTTTC
TTCCTTTTCCCCACCCCACCCCCCAAGTTCGGGTGAAGGCCCAGGGCTCGCAGCCAACGTCGGGGCGGCA
GGCCCTGCCATAGCCTCAGGTTACTCATATATACTTTAGATTGATTTAAAACTTCATTTTTAATTTAAAA
GGATCTAGGTGAAGATCCTTTTTGATAATCTCATGACCAAAATCCCTTAACGTGAGTTTTCGTTCCACTG
AGCGTCAGACCCCGTAGAAAAGATCAAAGGATCTTCTTGAGATCCTTTTTTTCTGCGCGTAATCTGCTGC
TTGCAAACAAAAAAACCACCGCTACCAGCGGTGGTTTGTTTGCCGGATCAAGAGCTACCAACTCTTTTTC
CGAAGGTAACTGGCTTCAGCAGAGCGCAGATACCAAATACTGTTCTTCTAGTGTAGCCGTAGTTAGGCCA
CCACTTCAAGAACTCTGTATCACCGCCTACATACCTCGCTCTGCTAATCCTGTTACCAGTGGCTGCTGCC
AGTGGCGATAAGTCGTGTCTTACCGGGTTGGACTCAAGACGATAGTTACCGGATAAGGCGCAGCGGTCGG
GCTGAACGGGGGGTTCGTGCACACAGCCCAGCTTGGAGCGAACGACCTACACCGAACTGAGATACCTACA
GCGTGAGCTATGAGAAAGCGCCACGCTTCCCGAAGGGAGAAAGGCGGACAGGTATCCGGTAAGCGGCAGG
GTCGGAACAGGAGAGCGCACGAGGGAGCTTCCAGGGGGAAACGCCTGGTATCTTTATAGTCCTGTCGGGT
TTCGCCACCTCTGACTTGAGCGTCGATTTTTGTGATGCTCGTCAGGGGGGCGGAGCCTATGGAAAAACGC
CAGCAACGCGGCCTTTTTACGGTTCCTGGCCTTTTGCTGGCCTTTTGCTCACATGTTCTTTCCTGCGTTA
TCCCCTGATTCTGTGGATAACCGTATTACCGCCATGCAT
